Addgene plasmid #103223: LSB-hsa-miR-133b
Purpose: Used to sense miRNA activity using fluorescence based tools. hsa-miR-133b target in 3' UTR of of mKate. miRNA activity can be measured by the repression of mKate2 relative to EBFP2 fluorescent proteins . Plasmid is inherently unstable; please see Depositor Comments
Depositing lab: Ron Weiss. Depositing organization: Massachusetts Institute of Technology. Publication: A mixed antagonistic/synergistic miRNA repression model enables accurate predictions of multi-input miRNA sensor activity. Gam JJ, Babb J, Weiss R. Nat Commun. 2018 Jun 22;9(1):2430. doi: 10.1038/s41467-018-04575-0. PubMed 29934631.
Backbone
  Vector backbone: Low Sensor Backbone (LSB)
  Vector type: Mammalian Expression, Synthetic Biology
Growth in bacteria
  Bacterial resistance: Ampicillin and Kanamycin, 100 & 50 μg/mL
  Growth temperature: 30°C
  Growth strain: NEB Stable
  Copy number: High Copy
Gene/Insert
  Gene/Insert name: hsa-miR-133b target
  Species: H. sapiens (human)
  Entrez Gene: MIR133B (a.k.a. MIRN133B, miRNA133B, mir-133b)
  Promoter: EF-1a
  Cloning method: Gibson Cloning
Terms and licenses: Academic/Nonprofit Terms; Industry Terms: Not Available to Industry
Depositor comments: Please note that this plasmid is inherently unstable due to a repeating poly A element. We recommend performing a diagnostic digest on multiple colonies upon receipt. The depositors would like to note the presence of several discrepancies between the depositor sequence and physical plasmid sequence. In particular, the sequences upstream and downstream of the puromycin coding region have 10 bp insertions which do not affect the ability to perform puromycin selection. The sequences for those regions within the physical plasmids are as follows: Upstream of Puro: GAATTCGACCGCCTGTCTCAAGGTGCCACC; Downstream of Puro: GCTTTGAGACTACGCGTGAATTCACTCCTC.
How to cite: LSB-hsa-miR-133b was a gift from Ron Weiss (Addgene plasmid # 103223 ; http://n2t.net/addgene:103223 ; RRID:Addgene_103223)
