[The description below was written by a language model from this plasmid's Addgene catalogue record and pLannotate feature annotations shown in this document.]
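Description:
LSB-hsa-miR-133b is a mammalian expression and synthetic-biology plasmid built on the Low Sensor Backbone (LSB), designed as a two-colour fluorescent sensor of human miR-133b activity. It replicates in E. coli from a high-copy ColE1/pUC-type origin and carries both β-lactamase (AmpR) and an aminoglycoside phosphotransferase (KanR), so it is selected with ampicillin and kanamycin together. Remnants of a lac promoter/operator region are also annotated in the backbone.

The roughly 11 kb depositor sequence contains two parallel transcription units. Each is driven by the human EF-1α core promoter with its intron A and ends in a rabbit β-globin polyadenylation signal. Both are flanked by attB4, attB1 and attB2 Gateway recombination scars left over from assembly. The first unit expresses the red fluorescent protein mKate2, and according to the record the hsa-miR-133b target lies in its 3' UTR. The target is not annotated separately, but it presumably sits between the mKate2 coding sequence and the β-globin poly(A). The second unit expresses the blue protein EBFP2 without a target and serves as an internal reference. When miR-133b is active in a transfected cell it represses mKate2, so miRNA activity is read out as the drop in mKate2 fluorescence relative to EBFP2.

A puromycin N-acetyltransferase gene with its own β-globin poly(A) allows puromycin selection in mammalian cells, although no dedicated promoter is annotated directly upstream of it. The depositor warns that the repeated poly(A) elements make the plasmid inherently unstable. The depositor also notes that the physical plasmid differs slightly from the depositor sequence, with short insertions flanking the puromycin coding region that do not affect selection.
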