Features (pLannotate 1.2.2; 28 found; start..end, strand, type, name):
     87..675     -  rep_origin     ori: high-copy-number ColE1/pMB1/pBR322/pUC origin of replication
    846..1706    -  CDS            AmpR: β-lactamase; bla; confers resistance to ampicillin, carbenicillin, and related antibiotics
   1707..1778    -  promoter       AmpR promoter: bla
   1857..2456    +  CDS            PuroR: puromycin N-acetyltransferase; pac from Streptomyces alboniger; confers resistance to puromycin
   2461..2541    +  CDS            HBB (fragment): HBB_PONPY - Experimental evidence at transcript level: Swiss-Prot protein existence level 2. Involved in oxygen transport from the lung to the various peripheral tissues. From Pongo pygmaeus (Bornean orangutan).
   2612..2667    +  polyA_signal   β-globin poly(A) signal: rabbit β-globin polyadenylation signal (Gil and Proudfoot, 1987)
   3646..3666    +  protein_bind   attB4: mutant version of attB; core recombination site for the Gateway® BP reaction BP Clonase™
   3734..3945    +  promoter       EF-1α core promoter: core promoter for human elongation factor EF-1α
   3946..4884    +  intron         EF-1α intron A: intron upstream of the start codon of human EF-1α
   4911..4931    +  protein_bind   attB1: mutant version of attB; core recombination site for the Gateway® BP reaction BP Clonase™
   4951..5646    +  CDS            mKate2: mKate2 is a basic (constitutively fluorescent) red fluorescent protein published in 2009, derived from Entacmaea quadricolor. It is reported to be a rapidly-maturing monomer with moderate acid sensitivity.
   5666..5690    -  protein_bind   attB2: mutant version of attB; recombination site for the Gateway® BP reaction BP Clonase™
   5834..5908    +  CDS            HBB (fragment): HBB_PONPY - Experimental evidence at transcript level: Swiss-Prot protein existence level 2. Involved in oxygen transport from the lung to the various peripheral tissues. From Pongo pygmaeus (Bornean orangutan).
   5979..6034    +  polyA_signal   β-globin poly(A) signal: rabbit β-globin polyadenylation signal (Gil and Proudfoot, 1987)
   6418..6443    +  misc_feature   SA: splice acceptor site
   7115..7135    +  protein_bind   attB4: mutant version of attB; core recombination site for the Gateway® BP reaction BP Clonase™
   7203..7414    +  promoter       EF-1α core promoter: core promoter for human elongation factor EF-1α
   7415..8353    +  intron         EF-1α intron A: intron upstream of the start codon of human EF-1α
   8380..8400    +  protein_bind   attB1: mutant version of attB; core recombination site for the Gateway® BP reaction BP Clonase™
   8411..9127    +  CDS            EBFP2: EBFP2 is a basic (constitutively fluorescent) blue fluorescent protein published in 2007, derived from Aequorea victoria. It is reported to be a rapidly-maturing monomer with moderate acid sensitivity.
   9135..9159    -  protein_bind   attB2: mutant version of attB; recombination site for the Gateway® BP reaction BP Clonase™
   9163..9243    +  CDS            HBB (fragment): HBB_PONPY - Experimental evidence at transcript level: Swiss-Prot protein existence level 2. Involved in oxygen transport from the lung to the various peripheral tissues. From Pongo pygmaeus (Bornean orangutan).
   9314..9369    +  polyA_signal   β-globin poly(A) signal: rabbit β-globin polyadenylation signal (Gil and Proudfoot, 1987)
   9752..9774    -  protein_bind   lac operator (fragment): The lac repressor binds to the lac operator to inhibit transcription in E. coli. This inhibition can be relieved by adding lactose or isopropyl-β-D-thiogalactopyranoside (IPTG). lac repressor encoded by lacI
   9778..9808    -  promoter       lac promoter: promoter for the E. coli lac operon
   9823..9844    -  protein_bind   CAP binding site: CAP binding activates transcription in the presence of cAMP. E. coli catabolite activator protein
   9857..9896    -  CDS            lacI (fragment): lac repressor; lacI; The lac repressor binds to the lac operator to inhibit transcription in E. coli. This inhibition can be relieved by adding lactose or isopropyl-β-D-thiogalactopyranoside (IPTG).
  10069..10878   +  CDS            KanR: aminoglycoside phosphotransferase; aph(3')-Ia; confers resistance to kanamycin in bacteria or G418 (Geneticin®) in eukaryotes
>Addgene plasmid #103223 | LSB-hsa-miR-133b | depositor full sequence | sequence record 195495 | Full Sequence
AATTGAGGGGATAACGCAGGAAAGAACATGTGAGCAAAAGGCCAGCAAAAGGCCAGGAACCGTAAAAAGG
CCGCGTTGCTGGCGTTTTTCCATAGGCTCCGCCCCCCTGACGAGCATCACAAAAATCGACGCTCAAGTCA
GAGGTGGCGAAACCCGACAGGACTATAAAGATACCAGGCGTTTCCCCCTGGAAGCTCCCTCGTGCGCTCT
CCTGTTCCGACCCTGCCGCTTACCGGATACCTGTCCGCCTTTCTCCCTTCGGGAAGCGTGGCGCTTTCTC
ATAGCTCACGCTGTAGGTATCTCAGTTCGGTGTAGGTCGTTCGCTCCAAGCTGGGCTGTGTGCACGAACC
CCCCGTTCAGCCCGACCGCTGCGCCTTATCCGGTAACTATCGTCTTGAGTCCAACCCGGTAAGACACGAC
TTATCGCCACTGGCAGCAGCCACTGGTAACAGGATTAGCAGAGCGAGGTATGTAGGCGGTGCTACAGAGT
TCTTGAAGTGGTGGCCTAACTACGGCTACACTAGAAGAACAGTATTTGGTATCTGCGCTCTGCTGAAGCC
AGTTACCTTCGGAAAAAGAGTTGGTAGCTCTTGATCCGGCAAACAAACCACCGCTGGTAGCGGTGGTTTT
TTTGTTTGCAAGCAGCAGATTACGCGCAGAAAAAAAGGATCTCAAGAAGATCCTTTGATCTTTTCTACGG
GGTCTGACGCTCAGTGGAACGAAAACTCACGTTAAGGGATTTTGGTCATGAGATTATCAAAAAGGATCTT
CACCTAGATCCTTTTAAATTAAAAATGAAGTTTTAAATCAATCTAAAGTATATATGAGTAAACTTGGTCT
GACAGTTACCAATGCTTAATCAGTGAGGCACCTATCTCAGCGATCTGTCTATTTCGTTCATCCATAGTTG
CCTGACTCCCCGTCGTGTAGATAACTACGATACGGGAGGGCTTACCATCTGGCCCCAGTGCTGCAATGAT
ACCGCGAGAACCACGCTCACCGGCTCCAGATTTATCAGCAATAAACCAGCCAGCCGGAAGGGCCGAGCGC
AGAAGTGGTCCTGCAACTTTATCCGCCTCCATCCAGTCTATTAATTGTTGCCGGGAAGCTAGAGTAAGTA
GTTCGCCAGTTAATAGTTTGCGCAACGTTGTTGCCATTGCTACAGGCATCGTGGTGTCACGCTCGTCGTT
TGGTATGGCTTCATTCAGCTCCGGTTCCCAACGATCAAGGCGAGTTACATGATCCCCCATGTTGTGCAAA
AAAGCGGTTAGCTCCTTCGGTCCTCCGATCGTTGTCAGAAGTAAGTTGGCCGCAGTGTTATCACTCATGG
TTATGGCAGCACTGCATAATTCTCTTACTGTCATGCCATCCGTAAGATGCTTTTCTGTGACTGGTGAGTA
CTCAACCAAGTCATTCTGAGAATAGTGTATGCGGCGACCGAGTTGCTCTTGCCCGGCGTCAATACGGGAT
AATACCGCGCCACATAGCAGAACTTTAAAAGTGCTCATCATTGGAAAACGTTCTTCGGGGCGAAAACTCT
CAAGGATCTTACCGCTGTTGAGATCCAGTTCGATGTAACCCACTCGTGCACCCAACTGATCTTCAGCATC
TTTTACTTTCACCAGCGTTTCTGGGTGAGCAAAAACAGGAAGGCAAAATGCCGCAAAAAAGGGAATAAGG
GCGACACGGAAATGTTGAATACTCATACTCTTCCTTTTTCAATATTATTGAAGCATTTATCAGGGTTATT
GTCTCATGAGCGGATACATATTTGAATGTAGCTCCGAATTTCTCGAGGGCTTGTCGACGACGGCGGTCTC
CGTCGTCAGGATCATGAATTCGACCCGCCTGCCACCATGACCGAGTACAAGCCCACGGTGCGCCTCGCCA
CCCGCGACGACGTCCCCCGGGCCGTACGCACCCTCGCCGCCGCGTTCGCCGACTACCCCGCCACGCGCCA
CACCGTCGACCCGGACCGCCACATCGAGCGGGTCACCGAGCTGCAAGAACTCTTCCTCACGCGCGTCGGG
CTCGACATCGGCAAGGTGTGGGTCGCGGACGACGGCGCCGCGGTGGCGGTCTGGACCACGCCGGAGAGCG
TCGAAGCGGGGGCGGTGTTCGCCGAGATCGGCCCGCGCATGGCCGAGTTGAGCGGTTCCCGGCTGGCCGC
GCAGCAACAGATGGAAGGCCTCCTGGCGCCGCACCGGCCCAAGGAGCCCGCGTGGTTCCTGGCCACCGTC
GGCGTCTCGCCCGACCACCAGGGCAAGGGTCTGGGCAGCGCCGTCGTGCTCCCCGGAGTGGAGGCGGCCG
AGCGCGCCGGGGTGCCCGCCTTCCTGGAGACATCCGCGCCCCGCAACCTCCCCTTCTACGAGCGGCTCGG
CTTCACCGTCACCGCCGACGTCGAGGTGCCCGAAGGACCGCGCACCTGGTGCATGACCCGCAAGCCCGGT
GCCTGATACGCGTGAATTCACTCCTCAGGTGCAGGCTGCCTATCAGAAGGTGGTGGCTGGTGTGGCCAAT
GCCCTGGCTCACAAATACCACTGAGATCTTTTTCCCTCTGCCAAAAATTATGGGGACATCATGAAGCCCC
TTGAGCATCTGACTTCTGGCTAATAAAGGAAATTTATTTTCATTGCAATAGTGTGTTGGAATTTTTTGTG
TCTCTCACTCGGAAGGACATATGGGAGGGCAAATCATTTAAAACATCAGAATGAGTATTTGGTTTAGAGT
TTGGCAACATATGCCCATATGCTGGCTGCCATGAACAAAGGTTGGCTATAAAGAGGTCATCAGTATATGA
AACAGCCCCCTGCTGTCCATTCCTTATTCCATAGAAAAGCCTTGACTTGAGGTTAGATTTTTTTTATATT
TTGTTTTGTGTTATTTTTTTCTTTAACATCCCTAAAATTTTCCTTACATGTTTTACTAGCCAGATTTTTC
CTCCTCTCCTGACTACTCCCAGTCATAGCTGTCCCTCTTCTCTTATGGAGATCCCTCGACCTGCAGCCCA
AGCTTGAATTCTCTAGAATTACCCTGTTATCCCTATGCTTGGTTTACCGAGCTCTTATTGGTTTTCAAAC
TTCATTGACTGTGCCCAACGCGCCTGGGAGCTCACGGGGACAGCCCCCCCCCAAAGCCCCCAGGGATGTA
ATTACGTCCCTCCCCCGCTAGGGGGCAGCAGCGAGCCGCCCGGGGCTCCGCTCCGGTCCGGCGCTCCCCC
CGCATCCCCGAGCCGGCAGCGTGCGGGGACAGCCCGGGCACGGGGAAGGTGGCACGGGATCGCTTTCCTC
TGAACGCTTCTCGCTGCTCTTTGAGCCTGCAGACACCTGGGGGGATACGGGGAAAAAGCTAGGCTGAAAG
ACCGGTTCTTAGAATGACACGCGCCTGGGAGCTCACGGGGACAGCCCCCCCCCAAAGCCCCCAGGGATGT
AATTACGTCCCTCCCCCGCTAGGGGGCAGCAGCGAGCCGCCCGGGGCTCCGCTCCGGTCCGGCGCTCCCC
CCGCATCCCCGAGCCGGCAGCGTGCGGGGACAGCCCGGGCACGGGGAAGGTGGCACGGGATCGCTTTCCT
CTGAACGCTTCTCGCTGCTCTTTGAGCCTGCAGACACCTGGGGGGATACGGGGAAAAAGCTAACTTCTGA
GACGACAACTTTGTATAGAAAAGTTGGCTCCGAATTCGCCCTTGACAGCAGAGATCCAGTTTGGTTAATT
AATTGGCTCCGGTGCCCGTCAGTGGGCAGAGCGCACATCGCCCACAGTCCCCGAGAAGTTGTGGGGAGGG
GTCGGCAATTGAACCGGTGCCTAGAGAAGGTGGCGCGGGGTAAACTGGGAAAGTGATGTCGTGTACTGGC
TCCGCCTTTTTCCCGAGGGTGGGGGAGAACCGTATATAAGTGCAGTAGTCGCCGTGAACGTTCTTTTTCG
CAACGGGTTTGCCGCCAGAACACAGGTAAGTGCCGTGTGTGGTTCCCGCGGGCCTGGCCTCTTTACGGGT
TATGGCCCTTGCGTGCCTTGAATTACTTCCACCTGGCTGCAGTACGTGATTCTTGATCCCGAGCTTCGGG
TTGGAAGTGGGTGGGAGAGTTCGAGGCCTTGCGCTTAAGGAGCCCCTTCGCCTCGTGCTTGAGTTGAGGC
CTGGCCTGGGCGCTGGGGCCGCCGCGTGCGAATCTGGTGGCACCTTCGCGCCTGTCTCGCTGCTTTCGAT
AAGTCTCTAGCCATTTAAAATTTTTGATGACCTGCTGCGACGCTTTTTTTCTGGCAAGATAGTCTTGTAA
ATGCGGGCCAAGATCTGCACACTGGTATTTCGGTTTTTGGGGCCGCGGGCGGCGACGGGGCCCGTGCGTC
CCAGCGCACATGTTCGGCGAGGCGGGGCCTGCGAGCGCGGCCACCGAGAATCGGACGGGGGTAGTCTCAA
GCTGGCCGGCCTGCTCTGGTGCCTGGCCTCGCGCCGCCGTGTATCGCCCCGCCCTGGGCGGCAAGGCTGG
CCCGGTCGGCACCAGTTGCGTGAGCGGAAAGATGGCCGCTTCCCGGCCCTGCTGCAGGGAGCTCAAAATG
GAGGACGCGGCGCTCGGGAGAGCGGGCGGGTGAGTCACCCACACAAAGGAAAAGGGCCTTTCCGTCCTCA
GCCGTCGCTTCATGTGACTCCACGGAGTACCGGGCGCCGTCCAGGCACCTCGATTAGTTCTCGAGCTTTT
GGAGTACGTCGTCTTTAGGTTGGGGGGAGGGGTTTTATGCGATGGAGTTTCCCCACACTGAGTGGGTGGA
GACTGAAGTTAGGCCAGCTTGGCACTTGATGTAATTCTCCTTGGAATTTGCCCTTTTTGAGTTTGGATCT
TGGTTCATTCTCAAGCCTCAGACAGTGGTTCAAAGTTTTTTTCTTCCATTTCAGGTGTCGTGAGAAGGGC
GAATTCGACCCAAGTTTGTACAAAAAAGCAGGCTGGATCCAGGTGCCACCATGGTGAGCGAGCTGATTAA
GGAGAACATGCACATGAAGCTGTACATGGAGGGCACCGTGAACAACCACCACTTCAAGTGCACATCCGAG
GGCGAAGGCAAGCCCTACGAGGGCACCCAGACCATGAGAATCAAGGCGGTCGAGGGCGGCCCTCTCCCCT
TCGCCTTCGACATCCTGGCTACCAGCTTCATGTACGGCAGCAAAACCTTCATCAACCACACCCAGGGCAT
CCCCGACTTCTTTAAGCAGTCCTTCCCCGAGGGCTTCACATGGGAGAGAGTCACCACATACGAAGATGGG
GGCGTGCTGACCGCTACCCAGGACACCAGCCTCCAGGACGGCTGCCTCATCTACAACGTCAAGATCAGAG
GGGTGAACTTCCCATCCAACGGCCCTGTGATGCAGAAGAAAACACTCGGCTGGGAGGCCTCCACCGAGAC
ACTGTACCCCGCTGACGGCGGCCTGGAAGGCAGAGCCGACATGGCCCTGAAGCTCGTGGGCGGGGGCCAC
CTGATCTGCAACCTTAAGACCACATACAGATCCAAGAAACCCGCTAAGAACCTCAAGATGCCCGGCGTCT
ACTATGTGGACAGGAGACTGGAAAGAATCAAGGAGGCCGACAAAGAGACATACGTCGAGCAGCACGAGGT
GGCTGTGGCCAGATACTGCGACCTCCCTAGCAAACTGGGGCACAAACTTAATTGAGAATTCTACCACCCA
GCTTTCTTGTACAAAGTGGTACGTCTCAAGACCAGAGGTCTCTGCTTGTGACTAGTAGCTGGTTGAAGGG
GACCAAATAGCTGGTTGAAGGGGACCAAATAGCTGGTTGAAGGGGACCAAATAGCTGGTTGAAGGGGACC
AAACAACCAGAAGAGACCTGTGCTTCACTCCTCAGGTGCAGGCTGCCTATCAGAAGGTGGTGGCTGGTGT
GGCCAATGCCCTGGCTCACAAATACCACTGAGATCTTTTTCCCTCTGCCAAAAATTATGGGGACATCATG
AAGCCCCTTGAGCATCTGACTTCTGGCTAATAAAGGAAATTTATTTTCATTGCAATAGTGTGTTGGAATT
TTTTGTGTCTCTCACTCGGAAGGACATATGGGAGGGCAAATCATTTAAAACATCAGAATGAGTATTTGGT
TTAGAGTTTGGCAACATATGCCCATATGCTGGCTGCCATGAACAAAGGTTGGCTATAAAGAGGTCATCAG
TATATGAAACAGCCCCCTGCTGTCCATTCCTTATTCCATAGAAAAGCCTTGACTTGAGGTTAGATTTTTT
TTATATTTTGTTTTGTGTTATTTTTTTCTTTAACATCCCTAAAATTTTCCTTACATGTTTTACTAGCCAG
ATTTTTCCTCCTCTCCTGACTACTCCCAGTCATAGCTGTCCCTCTTCTCTTATGGAGATCCCGAGCGGTG
CGTTTTTATGCTTGTAGTATTGTATAATGTTTTTAAGATCCAAGCTTCTGACCTCTTCTCTTCCTCCCAC
AGGGCCTCGAGACAATTGCATCGATGGTACCAGTGAAAGTCTGCAATGAATTCGAGTTGGCGCGCCTGTC
ATTCTAAATCTCTCTTTCAGCCTAAAGCTTTTTCCCCGTATCCCCCCAGGTGTCTGCAGGCTCAAAGAGC
AGCGAGAAGCGTTCAGAGGAAAGCGATCCCGTGCCACCTTCCCCGTGCCCGGGCTGTCCCCGCACGCTGC
CGGCTCGGGGATGCGGGGGGAGCGCCGGACCGGAGCGGAGCCCCGGGCGGCTCGCTGCTGCCCCCTAGCG
GGGGAGGGACGTAATTACATCCCTGGGGGCTTTGGGAGGGGGCTGTCCCCGTGAGCTCCCAGGCGCGCCT
GTCATTCTAAATCTCTCTTTCAGCCTAAAGCTTTTTCCCCGTATCCCCCCAGGTGTCTGCAGGCTCAAAG
AGCAGCGAGAAGCGTTCAGAGGAAAGCGATCCCGTGCCACCTTCCCCGTGCCCGGGCTGTCCCCGCACGC
TGCCGGCTCGGGGATGCGGGGGGAGCGCCGGACCGGAGCGGAGCCCCGGGCGGCTCGCTGCTGCCCCCTA
GCGGGGGAGGGACGTAATTACATCCCTGGGGGCTTTGGGGGGGGGCTGTCCCCGTGAGCTCCCAGGCGCG
CCAACTCGGTACCGTATCGATGTCGACGTTAACGCTAGTGATATCAACTTTGTATAGAAAAGTTGGCTCC
GAATTCGCCCTTGACAGCAGAGATCCAGTTTGGTTAATTAATTGGCTCCGGTGCCCGTCAGTGGGCAGAG
CGCACATCGCCCACAGTCCCCGAGAAGTTGTGGGGAGGGGTCGGCAATTGAACCGGTGCCTAGAGAAGGT
GGCGCGGGGTAAACTGGGAAAGTGATGTCGTGTACTGGCTCCGCCTTTTTCCCGAGGGTGGGGGAGAACC
GTATATAAGTGCAGTAGTCGCCGTGAACGTTCTTTTTCGCAACGGGTTTGCCGCCAGAACACAGGTAAGT
GCCGTGTGTGGTTCCCGCGGGCCTGGCCTCTTTACGGGTTATGGCCCTTGCGTGCCTTGAATTACTTCCA
CCTGGCTGCAGTACGTGATTCTTGATCCCGAGCTTCGGGTTGGAAGTGGGTGGGAGAGTTCGAGGCCTTG
CGCTTAAGGAGCCCCTTCGCCTCGTGCTTGAGTTGAGGCCTGGCCTGGGCGCTGGGGCCGCCGCGTGCGA
ATCTGGTGGCACCTTCGCGCCTGTCTCGCTGCTTTCGATAAGTCTCTAGCCATTTAAAATTTTTGATGAC
CTGCTGCGACGCTTTTTTTCTGGCAAGATAGTCTTGTAAATGCGGGCCAAGATCTGCACACTGGTATTTC
GGTTTTTGGGGCCGCGGGCGGCGACGGGGCCCGTGCGTCCCAGCGCACATGTTCGGCGAGGCGGGGCCTG
CGAGCGCGGCCACCGAGAATCGGACGGGGGTAGTCTCAAGCTGGCCGGCCTGCTCTGGTGCCTGGCCTCG
CGCCGCCGTGTATCGCCCCGCCCTGGGCGGCAAGGCTGGCCCGGTCGGCACCAGTTGCGTGAGCGGAAAG
ATGGCCGCTTCCCGGCCCTGCTGCAGGGAGCTCAAAATGGAGGACGCGGCGCTCGGGAGAGCGGGCGGGT
GAGTCACCCACACAAAGGAAAAGGGCCTTTCCGTCCTCAGCCGTCGCTTCATGTGACTCCACGGAGTACC
GGGCGCCGTCCAGGCACCTCGATTAGTTCTCGAGCTTTTGGAGTACGTCGTCTTTAGGTTGGGGGGAGGG
GTTTTATGCGATGGAGTTTCCCCACACTGAGTGGGTGGAGACTGAAGTTAGGCCAGCTTGGCACTTGATG
TAATTCTCCTTGGAATTTGCCCTTTTTGAGTTTGGATCTTGGTTCATTCTCAAGCCTCAGACAGTGGTTC
AAAGTTTTTTTCTTCCATTTCAGGTGTCGTGAGAAGGGCGAATTCGACCCAAGTTTGTACAAAAAAGCAG
GCTCGCCACCATGGTGAGCAAGGGCGAGGAGCTGTTCACCGGGGTGGTGCCCATCCTGGTCGAGCTGGAC
GGCGACGTAAACGGCCACAAGTTCAGCGTGAGGGGCGAGGGCGAGGGCGATGCCACCAACGGCAAGCTGA
CCCTGAAGTTCATCTGCACCACCGGCAAGCTGCCCGTGCCCTGGCCCACCCTCGTGACCACCCTGAGCCA
CGGCGTGCAGTGCTTCGCCCGCTACCCCGACCACATGAAGCAGCACGACTTCTTCAAGTCCGCCATGCCC
GAAGGCTACGTCCAGGAGCGCACCATCTTCTTCAAGGACGACGGCACCTACAAGACCCGCGCCGAGGTGA
AGTTCGAGGGCGACACCCTAGTGAACCGCATCGAGCTGAAGGGCGTCGACTTCAAGGAGGACGGCAACAT
CCTGGGGCACAAGCTGGAGTACAACTTCAACAGCCACAACATCTATATCATGGCCGTCAAGCAGAAGAAC
GGCATCAAGGTGAACTTCAAGATCCGCCACAACGTGGAGGACGGCAGCGTGCAGCTCGCCGACCACTACC
AGCAGAACACCCCCATCGGCGACGGCCCCGTGCTGCTGCCCGACAGCCACTACCTGAGCACCCAGTCCGT
GCTGAGCAAAGACCCCAACGAGAAGCGCGATCACATGGTCCTGCTGGAGTTCCGCACCGCCGCCGGGATC
ACTCTCGGCATGGACGAGCTGTACAAGTAATACCACCCAGCTTTCTTGTACAAAGTGGTACGCGTGAATT
CACTCCTCAGGTGCAGGCTGCCTATCAGAAGGTGGTGGCTGGTGTGGCCAATGCCCTGGCTCACAAATAC
CACTGAGATCTTTTTCCCTCTGCCAAAAATTATGGGGACATCATGAAGCCCCTTGAGCATCTGACTTCTG
GCTAATAAAGGAAATTTATTTTCATTGCAATAGTGTGTTGGAATTTTTTGTGTCTCTCACTCGGAAGGAC
ATATGGGAGGGCAAATCATTTAAAACATCAGAATGAGTATTTGGTTTAGAGTTTGGCAACATATGCCCAT
ATGCTGGCTGCCATGAACAAAGGTTGGCTATAAAGAGGTCATCAGTATATGAAACAGCCCCCTGCTGTCC
ATTCCTTATTCCATAGAAAAGCCTTGACTTGAGGTTAGATTTTTTTTATATTTTGTTTTGTGTTATTTTT
TTCTTTAACATCCCTAAAATTTTCCTTACATGTTTTACTAGCCAGATTTTTCCTCCTCTCCTGACTACTC
CCAGTCATAGCTGTCCCTCTTCTCTTATGGAGATCCCTCGACCTGCAGCCCAAGCTTGGCGTAATCATGG
TCATAGCTGTTTCCTGTGTGAAATTGTTATCCGCTCACAATTCCACACAACATACGAGCCGGAAGCATAA
AGTGTAAAGCCTGGGGTGCCTAATGAGTGAGCTAACTCACATTAATTGCGTTGCGCTCACTGCCCGCTTT
CCAGTCGGGAAACCTGTCGTGCCAGCGGATCGACAGTACTAAGCTTGGTCTAATACCCAATCTCTCGTCT
TATCCAGATGTTTTATACGCCTCTGGCCCGTGTCTCAAAATCTCTGATGTTACATTGCACAAGATAAAAT
AATATCATCATGAACAATAAAACTGTCTGCTTACATAAACAGTAATACAAGGGGTGTTATGAGCCATATT
CAACGGGAAACGTCGAGGCCGCGATTAAATTCCAACATGGATGCTGATTTATATGGGTATAAATGGGCTC
GCGATAATGTCGGGCAATCAGGTGCGACAATCTATCGCTTGTATGGGAAGCCCGATGCGCCAGAGTTGTT
TCTGAAACATGGCAAAGGTAGCGTTGCCAATGATGTTACAGATGAGATGGTCAGACTAAACTGGCTGACG
GAATTTATGCCTCTTCCGACCATCAAGCATTTTATCCGTACTCCTGATGATGCATGGTTACTCACCACTG
CGATCCCCGGAAAAACAGCATTCCAGGTATTAGAAGAATATCCTGATTCAGGTGAAAATATTGTTGATGC
GCTGGCAGTGTTCCTGCGCCGGTTGCATTCGATTCCTGTTTGTAATTGTCCTTTTAACAGCGATCGCGTA
TTTCGTCTCGCTCAGGCGCAATCACGAATGAATAACGGTTTGGTTGATGCGAGTGATTTTGATGACGAGC
GTAATGGCTGGCCTGTTGAACAAGTCTGGAAAGAAATGCATAAACTTTTGCCATTCTCACCGGATTCAGT
CGTCACTCATGGTGATTTCTCACTTGATAACCTTATTTTTGACGAGGGGAAATTAATAGGTTGTATTGAT
GTTGGACGAGTCGGAATCGCAGACCGATACCAGGATCTTGCCATCCTATGGAACTGCCTCGGTGAGTTTT
CTCCTTCATTACAGAAACGGCTTTTTCAAAAATATGGTATTGATAATCCTGATATGAATAAATTGCAGTT
TCATTTGATGCTCGATGAGTTTTTCTAATCAGAATTGGTTAATTGGTTGTAACACTGGCAGAGCATTACG
CTGACTTGACGGGACGGCGCAAGCTCATGACCAAAATCCCTTAACGTGAGTTACGCGTCGTTCCACTGAG
CGTCAGAGGTATCACTAGTATTACAGAGGTAAGTTATAACAGTCGCCTAACCC
