>Addgene plasmid #103223 | LSB-hsa-miR-133b | depositor partial sequence | sequence record 195496 | hsa-miR-133b target
TAGCTGGTTGAAGGGGACCAAA
