>Addgene plasmid #103223 | LSB-hsa-miR-133b | addgene partial sequence | sequence record 255878 | mKate2-F 5'-ACCCGCTAAGAACCTCAAGA-3'
GAGGCCGACAAAGAGACATACGTCGAGCAGCACGAGGTGGCTGTGGCCAGATACTGCGACCTCCCTAGCA
AACTGGGGCACAAACTTAATTGAGAATTCTACCACCCAGCTTTCTTGTACAAAGTGGTACGTCTCAAGAC
CAGAGGTCTCTGCTTGTGACTAGTAGCTGGTTGAAGGGGACCAAATAGCTGGTTGAAGGGGACCAAATAG
CTGGTTGAAGGGGACCAAATAGCTGGTTGAAGGGGACCAAACAACCAGAAGAGACCTGTGCTTCACTCCT
CAGGTGCAGGCTGCCTATCAGAAGGTGGTGGCTGGTGTGGCCAATGCCCTGGCTCACAAATACCACTGAG
ATCTTTTTCCCTCTGCCAAAAATTATGGGGACATCATGAAGCCCCTTGAGCATCTGACTTCTGGCTAATA
AAGGAAATTTATTTTCATTGCAATAGTGTGTTGGAATTTTTTGTGTCTCTCAC
